>Addgene plasmid #201921 | pJRH-1365 LV EF1a-CD28 IRES-EGFP | addgene full sequence | sequence record 403586 | Addgene NGS Result
TTTGAATGTATTTAGAAAAATAAACAAATAGGGGTTCCGCGCACATTTCCCCGAAAAGTGCCACCTGACG
TCGACGGATCGGGAGATCTCCCGATCCCCTATGGTGCACTCTCAGTACAATCTGCTCTGATGCCGCATAG
TTAAGCCAGTATCTGCTCCCTGCTTGTGTGTTGGAGGTCGCTGAGTAGTGCGCGAGCAAAATTTAAGCTA
CAACAAGGCAAGGCTTGACCGACAATTGCATGAAGAATCTGCTTAGGGTTAGGCGTTTTGCGCTGCTTCG
CGATGTACGGGCCAGATATTGACATTGATTATTGACTAGTTATTAATAGTAATCAATTACGGGGTCATTA
GTTCATAGCCCATATATGGAGTTCCGCGTTACATAACTTACGGTAAATGGCCCGCCTGGCTGACCGCCCA
ACGACCCCCGCCCATTGACGTCAATAATGACGTATGTTCCCATAGTAACGCCAATAGGGACTTTCCATTG
ACGTCAATGGGTGGAGTATTTACGGTAAACTGCCCACTTGGCAGTACATCAAGTGTATCATATGCCAAGT
ACGCCCCCTATTGACGTCAATGACGGTAAATGGCCCGCCTGGCATTATGCCCAGTACATGACCTTATGGG
ACTTTCCTACTTGGCAGTACATCTACGTATTAGTCATCGCTATTACCATGGTGATGCGGTTTTGGCAGTA
CATCAATGGGCGTGGATAGCGGTTTGACTCACGGGGATTTCCAAGTCTCCACCCCATTGACGTCAATGGG
AGTTTGTTTTGGCACCAAAATCAACGGGACTTTCCAAAATGTCGTAACAACTCCGCCCCATTGACGCAAA
TGGGCGGTAGGCGTGTACGGTGGGAGGTCTATATAAGCAGCGCGTTTTGCCTGTACTGGGTCTCTCTGGT
TAGACCAGATCTGAGCCTGGGAGCTCTCTGGCTAACTAGGGAACCCACTGCTTAAGCCTCAATAAAGCTT
GCCTTGAGTGCTTCAAGTAGTGTGTGCCCGTCTGTTGTGTGACTCTGGTAACTAGAGATCCCTCAGACCC
TTTTAGTCAGTGTGGAAAATCTCTAGCAGTGGCGCCCGAACAGGGACTTGAAAGCGAAAGGGAAACCAGA
GGAGCTCTCTCGACGCAGGACTCGGCTTGCTGAAGCGCGCACGGCAAGAGGCGAGGGGCGGCGACTGGTG
AGTACGCCAAAAATTTTGACTAGCGGAGGCTAGAAGGAGAGAGATGGGTGCGAGAGCGTCAGTATTAAGC
GGGGGAGAATTAGATCGCGATGGGAAAAAATTCGGTTAAGGCCAGGGGGAAAGAAAAAATATAAATTAAA
ACATATAGTATGGGCAAGCAGGGAGCTAGAACGATTCGCAGTTAATCCTGGCCTGTTAGAAACATCAGAA
GGCTGTAGACAAATACTGGGACAGCTACAACCATCCCTTCAGACAGGATCAGAAGAACTTAGATCATTAT
ATAATACAGTAGCAACCCTCTATTGTGTGCATCAAAGGATAGAGATAAAAGACACCAAGGAAGCTTTAGA
CAAGATAGAGGAAGAGCAAAACAAAAGTAAGACCACCGCACAGCAAGCGGCCGCTGATCTTCAGACCTGG
AGGAGGAGATATGAGGGACAATTGGAGAAGTGAATTATATAAATATAAAGTAGTAAAAATTGAACCATTA
GGAGTAGCACCCACCAAGGCAAAGAGAAGAGTGGTGCAGAGAGAAAAAAGAGCAGTGGGAATAGGAGCTT
TGTTCCTTGGGTTCTTGGGAGCAGCAGGAAGCACTATGGGCGCAGCGTCAATGACGCTGACGGTACAGGC
CAGACAATTATTGTCTGGTATAGTGCAGCAGCAGAACAATTTGCTGAGGGCTATTGAGGCGCAACAGCAT
CTGTTGCAACTCACAGTCTGGGGCATCAAGCAGCTCCAGGCAAGAATCCTGGCTGTGGAAAGATACCTAA
AGGATCAACAGCTCCTGGGGATTTGGGGTTGCTCTGGAAAACTCATTTGCACCACTGCTGTGCCTTGGAA
TGCTAGTTGGAGTAATAAATCTCTGGAACAGATTTGGAATCACACGACCTGGATGGAGTGGGACAGAGAA
ATTAACAATTACACAAGCTTAATACACTCCTTAATTGAAGAATCGCAAAACCAGCAAGAAAAGAATGAAC
AAGAATTATTGGAATTAGATAAATGGGCAAGTTTGTGGAATTGGTTTAACATAACAAATTGGCTGTGGTA
TATAAAATTATTCATAATGATAGTAGGAGGCTTGGTAGGTTTAAGAATAGTTTTTGCTGTACTTTCTATA
GTGAATAGAGTTAGGCAGGGATATTCACCATTATCGTTTCAGACCCACCTCCCAACCCCGAGGGGACCCG
ACAGGCCCGAAGGAATAGAAGAAGAAGGTGGAGAGAGAGACAGAGACAGATCCATTCGATTAGTGAACGG
ATCGGCACTGCGTGCGCCAATTCTGCAGACAAATGGCAGTATTCATCCACAATTTTAAAAGAAAAGGGGG
GATTGGGGGGTACAGTGCAGGGGAAAGAATAGTAGACATAATAGCAACAGACATACAAACTAAAGAATTA
CAAAAACAAATTACAAAAATTCAAAATTTTCGGGTTTATTACAGGGACAGCAGAGATCCAGTTTGGTTAA
TTAAGGTACCATCGATCTTAAGTCGCGACTCGAGAATTCGCTAGCTAGGTCTTGAAAGGAGTGGGAATTG
GCTCCGGTGCCCGTCAGTGGGCAGAGCGCACATCGCCCACAGTCCCCGAGAAGTTGGGGGGAGGGGTCGG
CAATTGATCCGGTGCCTAGAGAAGGTGGCGCGGGGTAAACTGGGAAAGTGATGTCGTGTACTGGCTCCGC
CTTTTTCCCGAGGGTGGGGGAGAACCGTATATAAGTGCAGTAGTCGCCGTGAACGTTCTTTTTCGCAACG
GGTTTGCCGCCAGAACACAGGTAAGTGCCGTGTGTGGTTCCCGCGGGCCTGGCCTCTTTACGGGTTATGG
CCCTTGCGTGCCTTGAATTACTTCCACTGGCTGCAGTACGTGATTCTTGATCCCGAGCTTCGGGTTGGAA
GTGGGTGGGAGAGTTCGAGGCCTTGCGCTTAAGGAGCCCCTTCGCCTCGTGCTTGAGTTGAGGCCTGGCC
TGGGCGCTGGGGCCGCCGCGTGCGAATCTGGTGGCACCTTCGCGCCTGTCTCGCTGCTTTCGATAAGTCT
CTAGCCATTTAAAATTTTTGATGACCTGCTGCGACGCTTTTTTTCTGGCAAGATAGTCTTGTAAATGCGG
GCCAAGATCTGCACACTGGTATTTCGGTTTTTGGGGCCGCGGGCGGCGACGGGGCCCGTGCGTCCCAGCG
CACATGTTCGGCGAGGCGGGGCCTGCGAGCGCGGCCACCGAGAATCGGACGGGGGTAGTCTCAAGCTGGC
CGGCCTGCTCTGGTGCCTGGCCTCGCGCCGCCGTGTATCGCCCCGCCCTGGGCGGCAAGGCTGGCCCGGT
CGGCACCAGTTGCGTGAGCGGAAAGATGGCCGCTTCCCGGCCCTGCTGCAGGGAGCTCAAAATGGAGGAC
GCGGCGCTCGGGAGAGCGGGCGGGTGAGTCACCCACACAAAGGAAAAGGGCCTTTCCGTCCTCAGCCGTC
GCTTCATGTGACTCCACGGAGTACCGGGCGCCGTCCAGGCACCTCGATTAGTTCTCGAGCTTTTGGAGTA
CGTCGTCTTTAGGTTGGGGGGAGGGGTTTTATGCGATGGAGTTTCCCCACACTGAGTGGGTGGAGACTGA
AGTTAGGCCAGCTTGGCACTTGATGTAATTCTCCTTGGAATTTGCCCTTTTTGAGTTTGGATCTTGGTTC
ATTCTCAAGCCTCAGACAGTGGTTCAAAGTTTTTTTCTTCCATTTCAGGTGTCGTGAACCGGTTCTAGAG
CGCTGCCACCATGCTTCGCCTTCTTTTGGCACTTAACCTTTTCCCTAGTATCCAAGTAACTGGGAATAAA
ATCCTGGTGAAACAGTCCCCCATGCTGGTCGCATACGATAACGCCGTGAATCTTTCATGCAAGTATAGCT
ATAACCTCTTCAGCCGCGAATTTCGAGCATCTCTGCACAAAGGTCTCGATTCCGCTGTAGAGGTCTGCGT
CGTCTACGGTAACTATAGTCAACAACTCCAGGTCTATAGTAAAACCGGGTTCAACTGTGATGGAAAGTTG
GGAAATGAAAGCGTTACCTTCTACCTCCAAAACCTGTATGTAAATCAGACGGACATATATTTCTGCAAAA
TTGAAGTCATGTATCCACCACCTTACCTGGATAACGAGAAGAGTAATGGAACCATAATACATGTAAAAGG
CAAACACCTTTGTCCTTCCCCTCTGTTCCCCGGACCCTCTAAACCTTTCTGGGTTCTTGTAGTCGTTGGT
GGAGTGCTCGCATGTTACTCTCTGCTCGTGACCGTAGCTTTTATCATATTTTGGGTCAGGAGCAAACGCT
CCCGACTTTTGCACTCCGACTATATGAACATGACTCCAAGACGACCAGGGCCAACGCGAAAGCACTATCA
ACCATATGCACCCCCGCGAGACTTTGCAGCTTACCGCAGTTAAACGCGTTAAGTCGACAAATGACAAGTA
AGCGGCCGCGCCCCTCTCCCTCCCCCCCCCCTAACGTTACTGGCCGAAGCCGCTTGGAATAAGGCCGGTG
TGCGTTTGTCTATATGTTATTTTCCACCATATTGCCGTCTTTTGGCAATGTGAGGGCCCGGAAACCTGGC
CCTGTCTTCTTGACGAGCATTCCTAGGGGTCTTTCCCCTCTCGCCAAAGGAATGCAAGGTCTGTTGAATG
TCGTGAAGGAAGCAGTTCCTCTGGAAGCTTCTTGAAGACAAACAACGTCTGTAGCGACCCTTTGCAGGCA
GCGGAACCCCCCACCTGGCGACAGGTGCCTCTGCGGCCCAAAGCCACGTGTATAAGATACACCTGCAAAG
GCGGCACAACCCCAGTGCCACGTTGTGAGTTGGATAGTTGTGGAAAGAGTCAAATGGCTCTCCTCAAGCG
TATTCAACAAGGGGCTGAAGGATGCCCAGAAGGTACCCCATTGTATGGGATCTGATCTGGGGCCTCGGTG
CACATGCTTTACATGTGTTTAGTCGAGGTTAAAAAAACGTCTAGGCCCCCCGAACCACGGGGACGTGGTT
TTCCTTTGAAAAACACGATGATAATATGGCCACACATATGGTGAGCAAGGGCGAGGAGCTGTTCACCGGG
GTGGTGCCCATCCTGGTCGAGCTGGACGGCGACGTAAACGGCCACAAGTTCAGCGTGTCCGGCGAGGGCG
AGGGCGATGCCACCTACGGCAAGCTGACCCTGAAGTTCATCTGCACCACCGGCAAGCTGCCCGTGCCCTG
GCCCACCCTCGTGACCACCCTGACCTACGGCGTGCAGTGCTTCAGCCGCTACCCCGACCACATGAAGCAG
CACGACTTCTTCAAGTCCGCCATGCCCGAAGGCTACGTCCAGGAGCGCACCATCTTCTTCAAGGACGACG
GCAACTACAAGACCCGCGCCGAGGTGAAGTTCGAGGGCGACACCCTGGTGAACCGCATCGAGCTGAAGGG
CATCGACTTCAAGGAGGACGGCAACATCCTGGGGCACAAGCTGGAGTACAACTACAACAGCCACAACGTC
TATATCATGGCCGACAAGCAGAAGAACGGCATCAAGGTGAACTTCAAGATCCGCCACAACATCGAGGACG
GCAGCGTGCAGCTCGCCGACCACTACCAGCAGAACACCCCCATCGGCGACGGCCCCGTGCTGCTGCCCGA
CAACCACTACCTGAGCACCCAGTCCGCCCTGAGCAAAGACCCCAACGAGAAGCGCGATCACATGGTCCTG
CTGGAGTTCGTGACCGCCGCCGGGATCACTCTCGGCATGGACGAGCTGTACAAGTAGCGCGTTAAGTCGA
CAATCAACCTCTGGATTACAAAATTTGTGAAAGATTGACTGGTATTCTTAACTATGTTGCTCCTTTTACG
CTATGTGGATACGCTGCTTTAATGCCTTTGTATCATGCTATTGCTTCCCGTATGGCTTTCATTTTCTCCT
CCTTGTATAAATCCTGGTTGCTGTCTCTTTATGAGGAGTTGTGGCCCGTTGTCAGGCAACGTGGCGTGGT
GTGCACTGTGTTTGCTGACGCAACCCCCACTGGTTGGGGCATTGCCACCACCTGTCAGCTCCTTTCCGGG
ACTTTCGCTTTCCCCCTCCCTATTGCCACGGCGGAACTCATCGCCGCCTGCCTTGCCCGCTGCTGGACAG
GGGCTCGGCTGTTGGGCACTGACAATTCCGTGGTGTTGTCGGGGAAATCATCGTCCTTTCCTTGGCTGCT
CGCCTGTGTTGCCACCTGGATTCTGCGCGGGACGTCCTTCTGCTACGTCCCTTCGGCCCTCAATCCAGCG
GACCTTCCTTCCCGCGGCCTGCTGCCGGCTCTGCGGCCTCTTCCGCGTCTTCGCCTTCGCCCTCAGACGA
GTCGGATCTCCCTTTGGGCCGCCTCCCCGCGTCGACTTTAAGACCAATGACTTACAAGGCAGCTGTAGAT
CTTAGCCACTTTTTAAAAGAAAAGGGGGGACTGGAAGGGCTAATTCACTCCCAACGAAGACAAGATCTGC
TTTTTGCTTGTACTGGGTCTCTCTGGTTAGACCAGATCTGAGCCTGGGAGCTCTCTGGCTAACTAGGGAA
CCCACTGCTTAAGCCTCAATAAAGCTTGCCTTGAGTGCTTCAAGTAGTGTGTGCCCGTCTGTTGTGTGAC
TCTGGTAACTAGAGATCCCTCAGACCCTTTTAGTCAGTGTGGAAAATCTCTAGCAGGGCCCGTTTAAACC
CGCTGATCAGCCTCGACTGTGCCTTCTAGTTGCCAGCCATCTGTTGTTTGCCCCTCCCCCGTGCCTTCCT
TGACCCTGGAAGGTGCCACTCCCACTGTCCTTTCCTAATAAAATGAGGAAATTGCATCGCATTGTCTGAG
TAGGTGTCATTCTATTCTGGGGGGTGGGGTGGGGCAGGACAGCAAGGGGGAGGATTGGGAAGACAATAGC
AGGCATGCTGGGGATGCGGTGGGCTCTATGGCTTCTGAGGCGGAAAGAACCAGCTGGGGCTCTAGGGGGT
ATCCCC
[124 nt withheld, positions 7147-7270]
C
[91 nt withheld, positions 7272-7362]
A
[49 nt withheld, positions 7364-7412]
CCTTTGACGTTGGAGTCCACGTTCTTT
[37 nt withheld, positions 7440-7476]
ACCCTATCTCGGTCTATTCTTTTGATTTATAAGGGATTTTGCCGATTTCGGCCTATTGGTTAAAAAATGA
GCTGATTTAACAAAAATTTAACGCGAATTAATTCTGTGGAATGTGTGTCAGTTAGGGTGTGGAAAGTCCC
CAGGCTCCCCAGCAGGCAGAAGTATGCAAAGCATGCATCTCAATTAGTCAGCAACCAGGTGTGGAAAGTC
CCCAGGCTCCCCAGCAGGCAGAAGTATGCAAAGCATGCATCTCAATTAGTCAGCAACCATAGTCCCGCCC
CTAACTCCGCCCATCCCGCCCCTAACTCCGCCCAGTTCCGCCCATTCTCCGCCCCATGGCTGACTAATTT
TTTTTATTTATGCAGAGGCCGAGGCCGCCTCTGCCTCTGAGCTATTCCAGAAGTAGTGAGGAGGCTTTTT
TGGAGGCCTAGGCTTTTGCAAAAAGCTCCCGGGAGCTTGTATATCCATTTTCGGATCTGATCAGCACGTG
TTGACAATTAATCATCGGCATAGTATATCGGCATAGTATAATACGACAAGGTGAGGAACTAAACCATGGC
CAAGTTGACCAGTGCCGTTCCGGTGCTCACCGCGCGCGACGTCGCCGGAGCGGTCGAGTTCTGGACCGAC
CGGCTCGGGTTCTCCCGGGACTTCGTGGAGGACGACTTCGCCGGTGTGGTCCGGGACGACGTGACCCTGT
TCATCAGCGCGGTCCAGGACCAGGTGGTGCCGGACAACACCCTGGCCTGGGTGTGGGTGCGCGGCCTGGA
CGAGCTGTACGCCGAGTGGTCGGAGGTCGTGTCCACGAACTTCCGGGACGCCTCCGGGCCGGCCATGACC
GAGATCGGCGAGCAGCCGTGGGGGCGGGAGTTCGCCCTGCGCGACCCGGCCGGCAACTGCGTGCACTTCG
TGGCCGAGGAGCAGGACTGACACGTGCTACGAGATTTCGATTCCACCGCCGCCTTCTATGAAAGGTTGGG
CTTCGGAATCGTTTTCCGGGACGCCGGCTGGATGATCCTCCAGCGCGGGGATCTCATGCTGGAGTTCTTC
GCCCACCCCAACTTGTTTATTGCAGCTTATAATGGTTACAAATAAAGCAATAGCATCACAAATTTCACAA
ATAAAGCATTTTTTTCACTGCATTCTAGTTGTGGTTTGTCCAAACTCATCAATGTATCTTATCATGTCTG
TATACCGTCGACCTCTAGCTAGAGCTTGGCGTAATCATGGTCATAGCTGTTTCCTGTGTGAAATTGTTAT
CCGCTCACAATTCCACACAACATACGAGCCGGAAGCATAAAGTGTAAAGCCTGGGGTGCCTAATGAGTGA
GCTAACTCACATTAATTGCGTTGCGCTCACTGCCCGCTTTCCAGTCGGGAAACCTGTCGTGCCAGCTGCA
TTAATGAATCGGCCAACGCGCGGGGAGAGGCGGTTTGCGTATTGGGCGCTCTTCCGCTTCCTCGCTCACT
GACTCGCTGCGCTCGGTCGTTCGGCTGCGGCGAGCGGTATCAGCTCACTCAAAGGCGGTAATACGGTTAT
CCACAGAATCAGGGGATAACGCAGGAAAGAACATGTGAGCAAAAGGCCAGCAAAAGGCCAGGAACCGTAA
AAAGGCCGCGTTGCTGGCGTTTTTCCATAGGCTCCGCCCCCCTGACGAGCATCACAAAAATCGACGCTCA
AGTCAGAGGTGGCGAAACCCGACAGGACTATAAAGATACCAGGCGTTTCCCCCTGGAAGCTCCCTCGTGC
GCTCTCCTGTTCCGACCCTGCCGCTTACCGGATACCTGTCCGCCTTTCTCCCTTCGGGAAGCGTGGCGCT
TTCTCATAGCTCACGCTGTAGGTATCTCAGTTCGGTGTAGGTCGTTCGCTCCAAGCTGGGCTGTGTGCAC
GAACCCCCCGTTCAGCCCGACCGCTGCGCCTTATCCGGTAACTATCGTCTTGAGTCCAACCCGGTAAGAC
ACGACTTATCGCCACTGGCAGCAGCCACTGGTAACAGGATTAGCAGAGCGAGGTATGTAGGCGGTGCTAC
AGAGTTCTTGAAGTGGTGGCCTAACTACGGCTACACTAGAAGAACAGTATTTGGTATCTGCGCTCTGCTG
AAGCCAGTTACCTTCGGAAAAAGAGTTGGTAGCTCTTGATCCGGCAAACAAACCACCGCTGGTAGCGGTG
GTTTTTTTGTTTGCAAGCAGCAGATTACGCGCAGAAAAAAAGGATCTCAAGAAGATCCTTTGATCTTTTC
TACGGGGTCTGACGCTCAGTGGAACGAAAACTCACGTTAAGGGATTTTGGTCATGAGATTATCAAAAAGG
ATCTTCACCTAGATCCTTTTAAATTAAAAATGAAGTTTTAAATCAATCTAAAGTATATATGAGTAAACTT
GGTCTGACAGTTACCAATGCTTAATCAGTGAGGCACCTATCTCAGCGATCTGTCTATTTCGTTCATCCAT
AGTTGCCTGACTCCCCGTCGTGTAGATAACTACGATACGGGAGGGCTTACCATCTGGCCCCAGTGCTGCA
ATGATACCGCGAGACCCACGCTCACCGGCTCCAGATTTATCAGCAATAAACCAGCCAGCCGGAAGGGCCG
AGCGCAGAAGTGGTCCTGCAACTTTATCCGCCTCCATCCAGTCTATTAATTGTTGCCGGGAAGCTAGAGT
AAGTAGTTCGCCAGTTAATAGTTTGCGCAACGTTGTTGCCATTGCTACAGGCATCGTGGTGTCACGCTCG
TCGTTTGGTATGGCTTCATTCAGCTCCGGTTCCCAACGATCAAGGCGAGTTACATGATCCCCCATGTTGT
GCAAAAAAGCGGTTAGCTCCTTCGGTCCTCCGATCGTTGTCAGAAGTAAGTTGGCCGCAGTGTTATCACT
CATGGTTATGGCAGCACTGCATAATTCTCTTACTGTCATGCCATCCGTAAGATGCTTTTCTGTGACTGGT
GAGTACTCAACCAAGTCATTCTGAGAATAGTGTATGCGGCGACCGAGTTGCTCTTGCCCGGCGTCAATAC
GGGATAATACCGCGCCACATAGCAGAACTTTAAAAGTGCTCATCATTGGAAAACGTTCTTCGGGGCGAAA
ACTCTCAAGGATCTTACCGCTGTTGAGATCCAGTTCGATGTAACCCACTCGTGCACCCAACTGATCTTCA
GCATCTTTTACTTTCACCAGCGTTTCTGGGTGAGCAAAAACAGGAAGGCAAAATGCCGCAAAAAAGGGAA
TAAGGGCGACACGGAAATGTTGAATACTCATACTCTTCCTTTTTCAATATTATTGAAGCATTTATCAGGG
TTATTGTCTCATGAGCGGATACATA
Features (pLannotate 1.2.2; 34 found; start..end, strand, type, name):
    100..152     -  misc_feature   bom (fragment): basis of mobility region from pBR322
    301..680     +  enhancer       CMV enhancer: human cytomegalovirus immediate early enhancer
    681..880     +  promoter       CMV promoter: human cytomegalovirus (CMV) immediate early promoter
    898..1078    +  LTR            5' LTR (truncated): truncated 5' long terminal repeat (LTR) from HIV-1
   1125..1250    +  misc_feature   HIV-1 Ψ: packaging signal of human immunodeficiency virus type 1
   1234..1597    +  CDS            HIV-1 gag (fragment): gag protein from human immunodeficiency virus 1; gag
   1743..1976    +  misc_feature   RRE: The Rev response element (RRE) of HIV-1 allows for Rev-dependent mRNA export from the nucleus to the cytoplasm.
   2353..2453    +  CDS            Rev (fragment): human immunodeficiency virus 1 (HIV-1) Rev protein; rev; enhances nuclear export of unspliced and incompletely spliced viral mRNAs
   2503..2620    +  misc_feature   cPPT/CTS: central polypurine tract and central termination sequence of HIV-1
   2705..2723    +  CDS            small t antigen (fragment): SV40 (simian virus 40) small t antigen
   2749..2960    +  promoter       EF-1α core promoter: core promoter for human elongation factor EF-1α
   2961..3069    +  intron         EF-1α intron A (fragment): intron upstream of the start codon of human EF-1α
   3695..3898    +  intron         EF-1α intron A: truncated intron upstream of the start codon of human EF-1α
   3931..4590    +  CDS            CD28: CD28_HUMAN - Experimental evidence at protein level: Swiss-Prot protein existence level 1. Involved in T-cell activation, the induction of cell proliferation and cytokine production and promotion of T-cell survival. Enhances the production of IL4 and IL10 in T-cells in conjunction with TCR/CD3 ligation and CD40L costimulation (PubMed:8617933). Isoform 3 enhances CD40L-mediated activation of NF-kappa-B and kinases MAPK8 and PAK2 in T-cells (PubMed:15067037). From Homo sapiens (Human).
   4631..5214    +  misc_feature   IRES2: internal ribosome entry site (IRES) of the encephalomyocarditis virus (EMCV)
   5218..5934    +  CDS            EGFP: EGFP is a basic (constitutively fluorescent) green fluorescent protein published in 1996, derived from Aequorea victoria. It is reported to be a rapidly-maturing weak dimer with moderate acid sensitivity.
   5952..6540    +  misc_feature   WPRE: woodchuck hepatitis virus posttranscriptional regulatory element
   6591..6610    +  misc_feature   cPPT/CTS (fragment): central polypurine tract and central termination sequence of HIV-1
   6612..6845    +  LTR            3' LTR (ΔU3): self-inactivating 3' long terminal repeat (LTR) from HIV-1
   6877..7101    +  polyA_signal   bGH poly(A) signal: bovine growth hormone polyadenylation signal
   7105..7126    +  promoter       SV40 promoter (fragment): SV40 enhancer and early promoter
   7147..7575    +  rep_origin     f1 ori (sequence partly withheld): f1 bacteriophage origin of replication; arrow indicates direction of (+) strand synthesis
   7589..7918    +  promoter       SV40 promoter: SV40 enhancer and early promoter
   7966..8013    +  promoter       EM7 promoter: synthetic bacterial promoter&nbsp
   8032..8406    +  CDS            BleoR: antibiotic-binding protein; Sh ble from Streptoalloteichus hindustanus; confers resistance to bleomycin, phleomycin, and Zeocin™
   8416..8541    +  CDS            ble (fragment): BLE_KLEPN - Experimental evidence at protein level: Swiss-Prot protein existence level 1. Binding protein with a strong affinity to the bleomycin family of antibiotics. Binds to CL990; an antimitotic-antibiotic compound. From Klebsiella pneumoniae.
   8536..8657    +  polyA_signal   SV40 poly(A) signal: SV40 polyadenylation signal
   8728..8750    -  protein_bind   lac operator (fragment): The lac repressor binds to the lac operator to inhibit transcription in E. coli. This inhibition can be relieved by adding lactose or isopropyl-β-D-thiogalactopyranoside (IPTG). lac repressor encoded by lacI
   8754..8784    -  promoter       lac promoter: promoter for the E. coli lac operon
   8799..8820    -  protein_bind   CAP binding site: CAP binding activates transcription in the presence of cAMP. E. coli catabolite activator protein
   8833..8925    -  CDS            lacI (fragment): lac repressor; lacI; The lac repressor binds to the lac operator to inhibit transcription in E. coli. This inhibition can be relieved by adding lactose or isopropyl-β-D-thiogalactopyranoside (IPTG).
   9108..9696    -  rep_origin     ori: high-copy-number ColE1/pMB1/pBR322/pUC origin of replication
   9867..10727   -  CDS            AmpR: β-lactamase; bla; confers resistance to ampicillin, carbenicillin, and related antibiotics
  10728..41      -  promoter       AmpR promoter (across the origin): bla
