[The description below was written by a language model from this plasmid's Addgene catalogue record and pLannotate feature annotations shown in this document.]
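Description:
pJRH-1365 LV EF1a-CD28 IRES-EGFP is a lentiviral transfer plasmid of about 10.8 kb, described by its depositors as second generation, for engineering mammalian cells to express human CD28. It was built by Gibson cloning into an existing lentiviral backbone. In bacteria it replicates from a high-copy ColE1/pUC-type origin and is selected with ampicillin through the AmpR (β-lactamase) gene. An f1 phage origin is also present. Outside the viral region, the backbone carries an SV40 promoter/EM7 promoter–BleoR cassette with an SV40 polyadenylation signal, which could confer Zeocin resistance in either bacterial or mammalian cells. Because it lies beyond the 3' LTR, it would not be packaged into virus.

The viral genome is transcribed in packaging cells from a CMV enhancer/promoter fused to a truncated HIV-1 5' LTR. It includes the Ψ packaging signal with a gag fragment, the RRE for Rev-dependent nuclear export, and the cPPT/CTS. It ends in a ΔU3 self-inactivating 3' LTR followed by a bGH polyadenylation signal. Between the LTRs, the EF-1α promoter with its intron A sequences drives a bicistronic transcript. The 660 bp human CD28 coding sequence, which encodes the T-cell costimulatory receptor, comes first, followed by an EMCV IRES that allows independent translation of EGFP. Green fluorescence therefore marks transduced cells that carry the CD28 transcript without fusing a tag to the receptor. A WPRE downstream of EGFP enhances transcript expression. The associated work concerns human T cell engineering with enveloped delivery vehicles, but the record does not state which cells were made CD28-positive or for what purpose.
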