Addgene plasmid #201921: pJRH-1365 LV EF1a-CD28 IRES-EGFP
Purpose: 2nd generation lentiviral transfer plasmid for engineering cells to express human CD28
Depositing lab: Jennifer Doudna. Depositing organization: University of California, Berkeley. Publication: In vivo human T cell engineering with enveloped delivery vehicles. Hamilton JR, Chen E, Perez BS, Sandoval Espinoza CR, Kang MH, Trinidad M, Ngo W, Doudna JA. Nat Biotechnol. 2024 Jan 11. doi: 10.1038/s41587-023-02085-z. PubMed 38212493.
Backbone
  Vector backbone: Addgene #171625
  Total vector size (bp): 10790
  Vector type: Mammalian Expression, Lentiviral
Growth in bacteria
  Bacterial resistance: Ampicillin, 100 μg/mL
  Growth temperature: 37°C
  Growth strain: NEB Stable
  Copy number: High Copy
Gene/Insert
  Gene/Insert name: CD28
  Species: H. sapiens (human)
  Insert size (bp): 660
  Entrez Gene: CD28 (a.k.a. Tp44)
  Promoter: EF1a
  Cloning method: Gibson Cloning
  Sequencing primers: 5′ GCCAGCTTGGCACTTGATG; 3′ CCTCACATTGCCAAAAGACG
Terms and licenses: Academic/Nonprofit Terms; Industry Terms: Not Available to Industry
How to cite: pJRH-1365 LV EF1a-CD28 IRES-EGFP was a gift from Jennifer Doudna (Addgene plasmid # 201921 ; http://n2t.net/addgene:201921 ; RRID:Addgene_201921)
